Addgene plasmid #117627: pEPOR2KN0060
Purpose: Level2 MoClo construct, containing level1 plant expression cassettes for Sp-xCas9 3.7(pEPOR1CB0012) and sgRNA_AtCPK34 {AT5G19360}(pEPOR1CB0084)
Depositing lab: Nicola Patron. Depositing organization: Earlham Institute. Publication: Comparison of efficiency and specificity of CRISPR-associated (Cas) nucleases in plants: An expanded toolkit for precision genome engineering. Raitskin O, Schudoma C, West A, Patron NJ. PLoS One. 2019 Feb 27;14(2):e0211598. doi: 10.1371/journal.pone.0211598. eCollection 2019. PubMed 30811422.
Backbone
  Vector backbone: pICSL4723
  Vector type: Plant Expression
Growth in bacteria
  Bacterial resistance: Kanamycin, 50 μg/mL
  Growth temperature: 37°C
  Growth strain: DH5alpha
  Copy number: High Copy
Gene/Insert
  Gene/Insert name: [35S:Sp-xCas9 3.7(pEPOR1CB0012) ] +[AtU6-26:sgRNA]
  Species: Synthetic
  Cloning method: Restriction Enzyme; 5′ cloning site BpiI (destroyed during cloning); 3′ cloning site BpiI (destroyed during cloning)
Terms and licenses: Academic/Nonprofit Terms; Industry Terms: Not Available to Industry
Depositor comments: Please visit https://www.biorxiv.org/content/early/2018/09/20/422766 for BioRxiv preprint
How to cite: pEPOR2KN0060 was a gift from Nicola Patron (Addgene plasmid # 117627 ; http://n2t.net/addgene:117627 ; RRID:Addgene_117627)
