[The description below was written by a language model from this plasmid's Addgene catalogue record and pLannotate feature annotations shown in this document.]
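Description:
pEPOR2KN0060 is a Level 2 MoClo (Golden Gate) plant expression construct built in the binary backbone pICSL4723. Two Level 1 transcription units were assembled into it through BpiI sites that were destroyed in the process. The roughly 11.1 kb plasmid carries nopaline-type left and right T-DNA border repeats flanking the payload, so the cassettes can be delivered to plant cells from Agrobacterium. Outside the T-DNA, a high-copy ColE1/pUC-type origin supports propagation in E. coli. The pVS1 oriV with its RepA replication protein and StaA stability protein provides maintenance in Agrobacterium. Selection in bacteria is by kanamycin, through an aminoglycoside phosphotransferase gene driven by the bla promoter. The feature table shows no plant selectable marker within the T-DNA.

The first cassette expresses Sp-xCas9 3.7, an engineered variant of Streptococcus pyogenes Cas9. It is driven by an enhanced CaMV 35S promoter with a duplicated enhancer, followed by the TMV Ω translational enhancer leader. The annotation places an EYFP coding sequence directly downstream of the Cas9 reading frame and ahead of the NOS terminator. This suggests a fluorescent fusion or tag for monitoring nuclease expression, although the catalogue entry does not mention it.

The second cassette is described as an Arabidopsis U6-26 (Pol III) promoter driving a single guide RNA against AtCPK34 (AT5G19360). The automated annotation detects only the S. pyogenes gRNA scaffold, not the promoter or spacer. Together the two units form a complete RNA-guided editing system for this Arabidopsis locus. According to the associated publication, the construct belongs to a toolkit for comparing the efficiency and specificity of different Cas nucleases in plants.
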