Features (pLannotate 1.2.2; 15 found; start..end, strand, type, name):
    127..803     +  promoter       CaMV 35S promoter (enhanced): cauliflower mosaic virus 35S promoter with a duplicated enhancer region
    828..881     +  misc_feature   TMV Ω: translational enhancer from the tobacco mosaic virus 5'-leader sequence (Gallie et al., 1988)
    890..4993    +  CDS            Cas9: Cas9 (Csn1) endonuclease from the Streptococcus pyogenes Type II CRISPR/Cas system generates RNA-guided double strand breaks in DNA
   5033..5749    +  CDS            EYFP: EYFP is a basic (constitutively fluorescent) green/yellow fluorescent protein published in 1996, derived from Aequorea victoria. It is reported to be a very rapidly-maturing weak dimer with high acid sensitivity.
   5765..6017    +  terminator     NOS terminator: nopaline synthase terminator and poly(A) signal
   6270..6345    +  misc_RNA       gRNA scaffold: guide RNA scaffold for the Streptococcus pyogenes CRISPR/Cas9 system
   6357..6378    -  protein_bind   attB2 (fragment): mutant version of attB; recombination site for the Gateway® BP reaction BP Clonase™
   6450..6474    +  misc_feature   RB T-DNA repeat: right border repeat from nopaline C58 T-DNA
   6783..7412    +  CDS            pVS1 StaA: stability protein from the Pseudomonas plasmid pVS1 (Heeb et al., 2000)
   7841..8914    +  CDS            pVS1 RepA: replication protein from the Pseudomonas plasmid pVS1 (Heeb et al., 2000)
   8980..9174    +  rep_origin     pVS1 oriV: origin of replication for the Pseudomonas plasmid pVS1 (Heeb et al., 2000)
   9236..9340    +  promoter       AmpR promoter: bla
   9341..10135   +  CDS            KanR: aminoglycoside phosphotransferase; aphA-3; confers resistance to kanamycin
  10306..10894   +  rep_origin     ori: high-copy-number ColE1/pMB1/pBR322/pUC origin of replication
  11030..11054   +  misc_feature   LB T-DNA repeat: left border repeat from nopaline C58 T-DNA
>Addgene plasmid #117627 | pEPOR2KN0060 | addgene full sequence | sequence record 228370 | Addgene NGS Result
GAACACTCTGTGCCGATGTATCACCTCTCGCAAGAATTCAAGCTTGGAGGTCAACATGGTGGAGCACGAC
ACTCTGGTCTACTCCAAAAATGTCAAAGATACAGTCTCAGAAGATCAAAGGGCTATTGAGACTTTTCAAC
AAAGGATAATTTCGGGAAACCTCCTCGGATTCCATTGCCCAGCTATCTGTCACTTCATCGAAAGGACAGT
AGAAAAGGAAGGTGGCTCCTACAAATGCCATCATTGCGATAAAGGAAAGGCTATCATTCAAGATCTCTCT
GCCGACAGTGGTCCCAAAGATGGACCCCCACCCACGAGGAGCATCGTGGAAAAAGAAGAGGTTCCAACCA
CGTCTACAAAGCAAGTGGATTGATGTGATAACATGGTGGAGCACGACACTCTGGTCTACTCCAAAAATGT
CAAAGATACAGTCTCAGAAGATCAAAGGGCTATTGAGACTTTTCAACAAAGGATAATTTCGGGAAACCTC
CTCGGATTCCATTGCCCAGCTATCTGTCACTTCATCGAAAGGACAGTAGAAAAGGAAGGTGGCTCCTACA
AATGCCATCATTGCGATAAAGGAAAGGCTATCATTCAAGATCTCTCTGCCGACAGTGGTCCCAAAGATGG
ACCCCCACCCACGAGGAGCATCGTGGAAAAAGAAGAGGTTCCAACCACGTCTACAAAGCAAGTGGATTGA
TGTGACATCTCCACTGACGTAAGGGATGACGCACAATCCCACTATCCTTCGCAAGACCCTTCCTCTATAT
AAGGAAGTTCATTTCATTTGGAGAGGACACGCTCGAGTATAAGAGCTCATTTTTACAACAATTACCAACA
ACAACAAACAACAAACAACATTACAATTACATTTACAATTATCGATACAATGGACAAGAAGTACTCCATT
GGGCTCGATATCGGCACAAACAGCGTCGGCTGGGCCGTCATTACGGACGAGTACAAGGTGCCGAGCAAAA
AATTCAAAGTTCTGGGCAATACCGATCGCCACAGCATAAAGAAGAACCTCATTGGCGCCCTCCTGTTCGA
CTCCGGGGAGACGGCCGAAGCCACGCGGCTCAAAAGAACAGCACGGCGCAGATATACCCGCAGAAAGAAT
CGGATCTGCTACCTGCAGGAGATCTTTAGTAATGAGATGGCTAAGGTGGATGACTCTTTCTTCCATAGGC
TGGAGGAGTCCTTTTTGGTGGAGGAGGATAAAAAGCACGAGCGCCACCCAATCTTTGGCAATATCGTGGA
CGAGGTGGCGTACCATGAAAAGTACCCAACCATATATCATCTGAGGAAGAAGCTTGTAGACAGTACTGAT
AAGGCTGACTTGCGGTTGATCTATCTCGCGCTGGCGCATATGATCAAATTTCGGGGACACTTCCTCATCG
AGGGGGACCTGAACCCAGACAACAGCGATGTCGACAAACTCTTTATCCAACTGGTTCAGACTTACAATCA
GCTTTTCGAAGAGAACCCGATCAACGCATCCGGAGTTGACGCCAAAGCAATCCTGAGCGCTAGGCTGTCC
AAATCCCGGCGGCTCGAAAACCTCATCGCACAGCTCCCTGGGGAGAAGAAGAACGGCCTGTTTGGTAATC
TTATCGCCCTGTCACTCGGGCTGACCCCCAACTTTAAATCTAACTTCGACCTGGCCGAAGATACTAAGCT
TCAACTGAGCAAAGACACCTACGATGATGATCTCGACAATCTGCTGGCCCAGATCGGCGACCAGTACGCA
GACCTTTTTTTGGCGGCAAAGAACCTGTCAGACGCCATTCTGCTGAGTGATATTCTGCGAGTGAACACGG
AGATCACCAAAGCTCCGCTGAGCGCTAGTATGATCAAGCTGTATGATGAGCACCACCAAGACTTGACTTT
GCTGAAGGCCCTTGTCAGACAGCAACTGCCTGAGAAGTACAAGGAAATTTTCTTCGATCAGTCTAAAAAT
GGCTACGCCGGATACATTGACGGCGGAGCAAGCCAGGAGGAATTTTACAAATTTATTAAGCCCATCTTGG
AAAAAATGGACGGCACCGAGGAGCTGCTGGTAAAGCTTAACAGAGAAGATCTGTTGCGCAAACAGCGCAC
TTTCGACAATGGAATCATCCCCCACCAGATTCACCTGGGCGAACTGCACGCTATCCTCAGGCGGCAAGAG
GATTTCTACCCCTTTTTGAAAGATAACAGGGAAAAGATTGAGAAAATCCTCACATTTCGGATACCCTACT
ATGTAGGCCCCCTCGCCCGGGGAAATTCCAGATTCGCGTGGATGACTCGCAAATCAGAAGAGACTATCAC
TCCCTGGAACTTCGAGAAGGTCGTGGATAAGGGGGCCTCTGCCCAGTCCTTCATCGAAAGGATGACTAAC
TTTGATAAAAATCTGCCTAACGAAAAGGTGCTTCCTAAACACTCTCTGCTGTACGAGTACTTCACAGTTT
ATAACGAGCTCACCAAGGTCAAATACGTCACAGAAGGGATGAGAAAGCCAGCATTCCTGTCTGGAGATCA
GAAGAAAGCTATCGTGGACCTCCTCTTCAAGACGAACCGGAAAGTTACCGTGAAACAGCTCAAAGAAGAT
TATTTCAAAAAGATTGAATGTTTCGACTCTGTTGAAATCAGCGGAGTGGAGGATCGCTTCAACGCATCCC
TGGGAACGTATCACGATCTCCTGAAAATCATTAAAGACAAGGACTTCCTGGACAATGAGGAGAACGAGGA
CATTCTTGAGGACATTGTCCTCACCCTTACGTTGTTTGAAGATAGGGAGATGATTGAAGAACGCTTGAAA
ACTTACGCTCATCTCTTCGACGACAAAGTCATGAAACAGCTCAAGAGGCGCCGATATACAGGATGGGGGC
GGCTGTCAAGAAAACTGATCAATGGGATCCGAGACAAGCAGAGTGGAAAGACAATCCTGGATTTTCTTAA
GTCCGATGGATTTGCCAACCGGAACTTCATCCAGTTGATCCATGATGACTCTCTCACCTTTAAGGAGGAC
ATCCAGAAAGCACAAGTTTCTGGCCAGGGGGACAGTCTCCACGAGCACATCGCTAATCTTGCAGGTAGCC
CAGCTATCAAAAAGGGAATACTGCAGACCGTTAAGGTCGTGGATGAACTCGTCAAAGTAATGGGAAGGCA
TAAGCCCGAGAATATCGTTATCGAGATGGCCCGAGAGAACCAAACTACCCAGAAGGGACAGAAGAACAGT
AGGGAAAGGATGAAGAGGATTGAAGAGGGTATAAAAGAACTGGGGTCCCAAATCCTTAAGGAACACCCAG
TTGAAAACACCCAGCTTCAGAATGAGAAGCTCTACCTGTACTACCTGCAGAACGGCAGGGACATGTACGT
GGATCAGGAACTGGACATCAATCGGCTCTCCGACTACGACGTGGATCATATCGTGCCCCAGTCTTTTCTC
AAAGATGATTCTATTGATAATAAAGTGTTGACAAGATCCGATAAAAATAGAGGGAAGAGTGATAACGTCC
CCTCAGAAGAAGTTGTCAAGAAAATGAAAAATTATTGGCGGCAGCTGCTGAACGCCAAACTGATCACACA
ACGGAAGTTCGATAATCTGACTAAGGCTGAACGAGGTGGCCTGTCTGAGTTGGATAAAGCCGGCTTCATC
AAAAGGCAGCTTGTTGAGACACGCCAGATCACCAAGCACGTGGCCCAAATTCTCGATTCACGCATGAACA
CCAAGTACGATGAAAATGACAAACTGATTCGAGAGGTGAAAGTTATTACTCTGAAGTCTAAGCTGGTTTC
AGATTTCAGAAAGGACTTTCAGTTTTATAAGGTGAGAGAGATCAACAATTACCACCATGCGCATGATGCC
TACCTGAATGCAGTGGTAGGCACTGCACTTATCAAAAAATATCCCAAGCTTGAATCTGAATTTGTTTACG
GAGACTATAAAGTGTACGATGTTAGGAAAATGATCGCAAAGTCTGAGCAGGAAATAGGCAAGGCCACCGC
TAAGTACTTCTTTTACAGCAATATTATGAATTTTTTCAAGACCGAGATTACACTGGCCAATGGAGAGATT
CGGAAGCGACCACTTATCGAAACAAACGGAGAAACAGGAGAAATCGTGTGGGACAAGGGTAGGGATTTCG
CGACAGTCCGGAAGGTCCTGTCCATGCCGCAGGTGAACATCGTTAAAAAGACCGAAGTACAGACCGGAGG
CTTCTCCAAGGAAAGTATCCTCCCGAAAAGGAACAGCGACAAGCTGATCGCACGCAAAAAAGATTGGGAC
CCCAAGAAATACGGCGGATTCGATTCTCCTACAGTCGCTTACAGTGTACTGGTTGTGGCCAAAGTGGAGA
AAGGGAAGTCTAAAAAACTCAAAAGCGTCAAGGAACTGCTGGGCATCACAATCATGGAGCGATCAAGCTT
CGAAAAAAACCCCATCGACTTTCTCGAGGCGAAAGGATATAAAGAGGTCAAAAAAGACCTCATCATTAAG
CTTCCCAAGTACTCTCTCTTTGAGCTTGAAAACGGCCGGAAACGAATGCTCGCTAGTGCGGGCGTACTGC
AGAAAGGTAACGAGCTGGCACTGCCCTCTAAATACGTTAATTTCTTGTATCTGGCCAGCCACTATGAAAA
GCTCAAAGGATCTCCCGAAGATAATGAGCAGAAGCAGCTGTTCGTGGAACAACACAAACACTACCTTGAT
GAGATCATCGAGCAAATAAGCGAATTCTCCAAAAGAGTGATCCTCGCCGACGCTAACCTCGATAAGGTGC
TTTCTGCTTACAATAAGCACAGGGATAAGCCCATCAGGGAGCAGGCAGAAAACATTATCCACTTGTTTAC
TCTGACCAACTTGGGCGCGCCTGCAGCCTTCAAGTACTTCGACACCACCATAGACAGAAAGCGGTACACC
TCTACAAAGGAGGTCCTGGACGCCACACTGATTCATCAGTCAATTACGGGGCTCTATGAAACAAGAATCG
ACCTCTCTCAGCTCGGTGGAGACAGCAGGGCTGACCCCAAGAAGAAGAGGAAGGTGGGTTCGATGGTGAG
CAAGGGCGAGGAGCTGTTCACCGGGGTGGTGCCCATCCTGGTCGAGCTGGACGGCGACGTAAACGGCCAC
AAGTTCAGCGTGTCCGGCGAGGGCGAGGGCGATGCCACCTACGGCAAGCTGACCCTGAAGTTCATCTGCA
CCACCGGCAAGCTGCCCGTGCCCTGGCCCACCCTCGTGACCACCTTCGGCTACGGCCTGCAGTGCTTCGC
CCGCTACCCCGACCACATGAAGCAGCACGACTTCTTCAAGTCCGCCATGCCCGAAGGCTACGTCCAGGAG
CGCACCATCTTCTTCAAGGACGACGGCAACTACAAGACCCGCGCCGAGGTGAAGTTCGAGGGCGACACCC
TGGTGAACCGCATCGAGCTGAAGGGCATCGACTTCAAGGAGGACGGCAACATCCTGGGGCACAAGCTGGA
GTACAACTACAACAGCCACAACGTCTATATCATGGCCGACAAGCAGAAGAACGGCATCAAGGTGAACTTC
AAGATCCGCCACAACATCGAGGACGGCAGCGTGCAGCTCGCCGACCACTACCAGCAGAACACCCCCATCG
GCGACGGCCCCGTGCTGCTGCCCGACAACCACTACCTGAGCTACCAGTCCGCCCTGAGCAAAGACCCCAA
CGAGAAGCGCGATCACATGGTCCTGCTGGAGTTCGTGACCGCCGCCGGGATCACTCTCGGCATGGACGAG
CTGTACAAGTGAGCTTGTCAAGCAGATCGTTCAAACATTTGGCAATAAAGTTTCTTAAGATTGAATCCTG
TTGCCGGTCTTGCGATGATTATCATATAATTTCTGTTGAATTACGTTAAGCATGTAATAATTAACATGTA
ATGCATGACGTTATTTATGAGATGGGTTTTTATGATTAGAGTCCCGCAATTATACATTTAATACGCGATA
GAAAACAAAATATAGCGCGCAAACTAGGATAAATTATCGCGCGCGGTGTCATCTATGTTACTAGATCGAC
GCTACTAGAATTCGAGCTCGGAGCATCTTCATTCTTAAGATATGAAGATAATCTTCAAAAGGCCCCTGGG
AATCTGAAAGAAGAGAAGCAGGCCCATTTATATGGGAAAGAACAATAGTATTTCTTATATAGGCCCATTT
AAGTTGAAAACAATCTTCAAAAGTCCCACATCGCTTAGATAAGAAAACGAAGCTGAGTTTATATACAGCT
AGAGTCGAAGTAGTGATTGCCATACTTGCCATTCCATGGGTTTTAGAGCTAGAAATAGCAAGTTAAAATA
AGGCTAGTCCGTTATCAACTTGAAAAAGTGGCACCGAGTCGGTGCTTTTTTTCTAGACCCAGCTTTCTTG
TACAAAGTTGGCATTACGCTTTACGAGGATGCACATGTGACCGAGGGACACGAAGTGATCCGTTTAAACT
ATCAGTGTTTGACAGGATATATTGGCGGGTAAACCTAAGAGAAAAGAGCGTTTATTAGAATAATCGGATA
TTTAAAAGGGCGTGAAAAGGTTTATCCGTTCGTCCATTTGTATGTGCATGCCAACCACAGGGTTCCCCTC
GGGAGTCAGCCGTGCGGCTGCATGAAATCCTGGCCGGTTTGTCTGATGCCAAGCTGGCGGCCTGGCCGGC
CAGCTTGGCCGCTGAAGAAACCGAGCGCCGCCGTCTAAAAAGGTGATGTGTATTTGAGTAAAACAGCTTG
CGTCATGCGGTCGCTGCGTATATGATGCGATGAGTAAATAAACAAATACGCAAGGGGAACGCATGAAGGT
TATCGCTGTACTTAACCAGAAAGGCGGGTCAGGCAAGACGACCATCGCAACCCATCTAGCCCGCGCCCTG
CAACTCGCCGGGGCCGATGTTCTGTTAGTCGATTCCGATCCCCAGGGCAGTGCCCGCGATTGGGCGGCCG
TGCGGGAAGATCAACCGCTAACCGTTGTCGGCATCGACCGCCCGACGATTGACCGCGACGTGAAGGCCAT
CGGCCGGCGCGACTTCGTAGTGATCGACGGAGCGCCCCAGGCGGCGGACTTGGCTGTGTCCGCGATCAAG
GCAGCCGACTTCGTGCTGATTCCGGTGCAGCCAAGCCCTTACGACATATGGGCCACCGCCGACCTGGTGG
AGCTGGTTAAGCAGCGCATTGAGGTCACGGATGGAAGGCTACAAGCGGCCTTTGTCGTGTCGCGGGCGAT
CAAAGGCACGCGCATCGGCGGTGAGGTTGCCGAGGCGCTGGCCGGGTACGAGCTGCCCATTCTTGAGTCC
CGTATCACGCAGCGCGTGAGCTACCCAGGCACTGCCGCCGCCGGCACAACCGTTCTTGAATCAGAACCCG
AGGGCGACGCTGCCCGCGAGGTCCAGGCGCTGGCCGCTGAAATTAAATCAAAACTCATTTGAGTTAATGA
GGTAAAGAGAAAATGAGCAAAAGCACAAACACGCTAAGTGCCGGCCGTCCGAGCGCACGCAGCAGCAAGG
CTGCAACGTTGGCCAGCCTGGCAGACACGCCAGCCATGAAGCGGGTCAACTTTCAGTTGCCGGCGGAGGA
TCACACCAAGCTGAAGATGTACGCGGTACGCCAAGGCAAGACCATTACCGAGCTGCTATCTGAATACATC
GCGCAGCTACCAGAGTAAATGAGCAAATGAATAAATGAGTAGATGAATTTTAGCGGCTAAAGGAGGCGGC
ATGGAAAATCAAGAACAACCAGGCACCGACGCCGTGGAATGCCCCATGTGTGGAGGAACGGGCGGTTGGC
CAGGCGTAAGCGGCTGGGTTGTCTGCCGGCCCTGCAATGGCACTGGAACCCCCAAGCCCGAGGAATCGGC
GTGAGCGGTCGCAAACCATCCGGCCCGGTACAAATCGGCGCGGCGCTGGGTGATGACCTGGTGGAGAAGT
TGAAGGCCGCGCAGGCCGCCCAGCGGCAACGCATCGAGGCAGAAGCACGCCCCGGTGAATCGTGGCAAGC
GGCCGCTGATCGAATCCGCAAAGAATCCCGGCAACCGCCGGCAGCCGGTGCGTCGTCGATTAGGAAGCCG
CCCAAGGGCGACGAGCAACCAGATTTTTTCGTTCCGATGCTCTATGACGTGGGCACCCGCGATAGTCGCA
GCATCATGGACGTGGCCGTTTTCCGTCTGTCGAAGCGTGACCGACGAGCTGGCGAGGTGATCCGCTACGA
GCTTCCAGACGGGCACGTAGAGGTTTCCGCAGGGCCGGCCGGCATGGCCAGTGTGTGGGATTACGACCTG
GTACTGATGGCGGTTTCCCATCTAACCGAATCCATGAACCGATACCGGGAAGGGAAGGGAGACAAGCCCG
GCCGCGTGTTCCGTCCACACGTTGCGGACGTACTCAAGTTCTGCCGGCGAGCCGATGGCGGAAAGCAGAA
AGACGACCTGGTAGAAACCTGCATTCGGTTAAACACCACGCACGTTGCCATGCAGCGTACGAAGAAGGCC
AAGAACGGCCGCCTGGTGACGGTATCCGAGGGTGAAGCCTTGATTAGCCGCTACAAGATCGTAAAGAGCG
AAACCGGGCGGCCGGAGTACATCGAGATCGAGCTAGCTGATTGGATGTACCGCGAGATTACAGAAGGCAA
GAACCCGGACGTGCTGACGGTTCACCCCGATTACTTTTTGATCGATCCCGGCATCGGCCGTTTTCTCTAC
CGCCTGGCACGCCGCGCCGCAGGCAAGGCAGAAGCCAGATGGTTGTTCAAGACGATCTACGAACGCAGTG
GCAGCGCCGGAGAGTTCAAGAAGTTCTGTTTCACCGTGCGCAAGCTGATCGGGTCAAATGACCTGCCGGA
GTACGATTTGAAGGAGGAGGCGGGGCAGGCTGGCCCGATCCTAGTCATGCGCTACCGCAACCTGATCGAG
GGCGAAGCATCCGCCGGTTCCTAATGTACGGAGCAGATGCTAGGGCAAATTGCCCTAGCAGGGGAAAAAG
GTCGAAAAAGCTTCTTTCCTGTGGATAGCACGTACATTGGGAACCCAAAGCCGTACATTGGGAACCGGAA
CCCGTACATTGGGAACCCAAAGCCGTACATTGGGAACCGGTCACACATGTAAGTGACTGATATAAAAGAG
AAAAAAGGCGATTTTTCCGCCTAAAACTCTTTAAAACTTATTAAAACTCTTAAAACCCGCCTGGCCTGTG
CATAACTGTCTGGCCAGCGCACAGCCGAACAGCTGCAAAAAGCGCCCACATCAAGGCTCCGAGTGCGCGG
AACCCCTATTTGTTTATTTTTCTAAATACATTCAAATATGTATCCGCTCATGAGACAATAACCCTGATAA
ATGCTTCAATAATATTGAAAAAGGAAGAGTATGGCTAAAATGAGAATATCACCGGAATTGAAAAAACTGA
TCGAAAAATACCGCTGCGTAAAAGATACGGAAGGAATGTCTCCTGCTAAGGTATATAAGCTGGTGGGAGA
AAATGAAAACCTATATTTAAAAATGACGGACAGCCGGTATAAAGGGACCACCTATGATGTGGAACGGGAA
AAGGACATGATGCTATGGCTGGAAGGAAAGCTGCCTGTTCCAAAGGTCCTGCACTTTGAACGGCATGATG
GCTGGAGCAATCTGCTCATGAGTGAGGCCGATGGCGTCCTTTGCTCGGAAGAGTATGAAGATGAACAAAG
CCCTGAAAAGATTATCGAGCTGTATGCGGAGTGCATCAGGCTCTTTCACTCCATCGACATATCGGATTGT
CCCTATACGAATAGCTTAGACAGCCGCTTAGCCGAATTGGATTACTTACTGAATAACGATCTGGCCGATG
TGGATTGCGAAAACTGGGAAGAGGACACTCCATTTAAAGATCCGCGCGAGCTGTATGATTTTTTAAAGAC
GGAAAAGCCCGAAGAGGAACTTGTCTTTTCCCACGGCGACCTGGGAGACAGCAACATCTTTGTGAAAGAT
GGCAAAGTAAGTGGCTTTATTGATCTTGGGAGAAGCGGCAGGGCGGACAAGTGGTATGACATTGCCTTCT
GCGTCCGGTCGCTCAGGGAGGATATCGGGGAAGAACAGTATGTCGAGCTATTTTTTGACTTACTGGGGAT
CAAGCCTGATTGGGAGAAAATAAAATATTATATTTTACTGGATGAATTGTTTTAGCTGTCAGACCAAGTT
TACTCATATATACTTTAGATTGATTTAAAACTTCATTTTTAATTTAAAAGGATCTAGGTGAAGATCCTTT
TTGATAATCTCATGACCAAAATCCCTTAACGTGAGTTTTCGTTCCACTGAGCGTCAGACCCCGTAGAAAA
GATCAAAGGATCTTCTTGAGATCCTTTTTTTCTGCGCGTAATCTGCTGCTTGCAAACAAAAAAACCACCG
CTACCAGCGGTGGTTTGTTTGCCGGATCAAGAGCTACCAACTCTTTTTCCGAAGGTAACTGGCTTCAGCA
GAGCGCAGATACCAAATACTGTTCTTCTAGTGTAGCCGTAGTTAGGCCACCACTTCAAGAACTCTGTAGC
ACCGCCTACATACCTCGCTCTGCTAATCCTGTTACCAGTGGCTGCTGCCAGTGGCGATAAGTCGTGTCTT
ACCGGGTTGGACTCAAGACGATAGTTACCGGATAAGGCGCAGCGGTCGGGCTGAACGGGGGGTTCGTGCA
CACAGCCCAGCTTGGAGCGAACGACCTACACCGAACTGAGATACCTACAGCGTGAGCTATGAGAAAGCGC
CACGCTTCCCGAAGGGAGAAAGGCGGACAGGTATCCGGTAAGCGGCAGGGTCGGAACAGGAGAGCGCACG
AGGGAGCTTCCAGGGGGAAACGCCTGGTATCTTTATAGTCCTGTCGGGTTTCGCCACCTCTGACTTGAGC
GTCGATTTTTGTGATGCTCGTCAGGGGGGCGGAGCCTATGGAAAAACGCCAGCAACGCGGCCTTTTTACG
GTTCCTGCTCGGATCTGTTGGACCGGACAGTAGTCATGGTTGATGGGCTGCCTGTATCGAGTGGTGATTT
TGTGCCGAGCTGCCGGTCGGGGAGCTGTTGGCTGGCTGGTGGCAGGATATATTGTGGTGTAAACAAATTG
ACGCTTAGACAACTTAATAACACATTGCGGACGTTTTTAATGTACTGGGGTT
